>Addgene plasmid #42606 | pOmpF | depositor partial sequence | sequence record 57670 | MCS
TACAATTTCCCTCTAGAATAATTTTGTTTAACTTTAAGAAGGAGATATACCATGGGCAGCAGCCATCATC
ATCATCATCACGCAGAAATCTATAACAAAGATGGCAACAAAGTAGATCTGTACGGTAAAGCTGTTGGTCT
GCATTATTTTTCCAAGGGTAACGGTGAAAACAGTTACGGTGGCAATGGCGACATGACCTATGCCCGTCTT
GGTTTTAAAGGGGAAACTCAAATCAATTCCGATCTGACCGGTTATGGTCAGTGGGAATATAACTTCCAGG
GTAACAACTCTGAAGGCGCTGACGCTCAAACTGGTAACAAAACGCGTCTGGCATTCGCGGGTCTTAAATA
CGCTGACGTTGGTTCTTTCGATTACGGCCGTAACTACGGTGTGGTTTATGATGCACTGGGTTACACCGAT
ATGCTGCCAGAATTTGGTGGTGATACTGCATACAGCGATGACTTCTTCGTTGGTCGTGTTGGCGGGGTTG
CTACCTATCGTAACTCCGGCGGCGGCGGCGGCCTGGTGCCGCGCGGCAGCGGTACCACTAGTGCTAGCGG
ATCCGAATTCGAGCTCCGTCGACAAGCTTGCGGCCGCACTCGAGCACCACCACCACCACCACTGAGATCC
GGCTGCTAACAAAGCCCGAAAGGAAGCTGAGTTGGCTGCTGCCACCGCTGAGCAATAACTAGCATAACCC
CTTGGGGCCTCTAAACGGGTCTTGAGGGGTTTTTTGCTGAAAGGAGGAACTATATCCGGATTGGCGAATG
GG
[100 nt withheld, positions 773-872]
TCTTCCCTTCCTTTCTCGCCACGGTCNGCCGGCTT
