>Addgene plasmid #42606 | pOmpF | addgene partial sequence | sequence record 59436 | T7term 5'-GCTAGTTATTGCTCAGCGG-3'
TCTTTCGGGCTTTGTTAGCAGCCGGATCTCAGTGGTGGTGGTGGTGGTGCTCGAGTGCGGCCGCAAGCTT
GTCGACGGAGCTCGAATTCGGATCCGCTAGCACTAGTGGTACCGCTGCCGCGCGGCACCAGGCCGCCGCC
GCCGCCGGAGTTACGATAGGTAGCAACCCCGCCAACACGACCAACGAAGAAGTCATCGCTGTATGCAGTA
TCACCACCAAATTCTGGCAGCATATCGGTGTAACCCAGTGCATCATAAACCACACCGTAGTTACGGCCGT
AATCGAAAGAACCAACGTCAGCGTATTTAAGACCCGCGAATGCCAGACGCGTTTTGTTACCAGTTTGAGC
GTCAGCGCCTTCAGAGTTGTTACCCTGGAAGTTATATTCCCACTGACCATAACCGGTCAGATCGGAATTG
ATTTGAGTTTCCCCTTTAAAACCAAGACGGGCATAGGTCATGTCGCCATTGCCACCGTAACTGTTTTCAC
CGTTACCCTTGGAAAAATAATGCAGACCAACAGCTTTACCGTACAGATCTACTTTGTTGCCATCTTTGTT
ATAGATTTCTGCGTGATGATGATGATGATGGCTGCTGCCCATGGTATATCTCCTTCTTAAAGTTAAACAA
AATTATTTCTAGAGGGGAATTGTTATCCGCTCACAATTCCCCTATAGTGAGTCGTATTAATTTCGCGGGA
TCGAGATCTCGATCCTCTACGCCGGACGCATCGTGGCCGGCATCACCGGCGCCACAGGTGCGGTTGCTGG
CGCCTATATCGCCGACATCACCGATGGGGAAGATCGGGCTCGCCACTTCGGGCTCATGAGCGCTTGTTTC
GGCGTGGGTATGGTGGCAGGCCCCGTGGCCGGGGGACTGTTGGGCGCCATCTCCTTGCATGCACCATTCC
TTGCGGCGGCGGGCTCAACGG
