[The description below was written by a language model from this plasmid's Addgene catalogue record.]
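Description:
pOmpF is a bacterial expression vector built on the Novagen pET28 backbone and catalogued as an empty backbone, meaning it is intended to receive a gene of interest rather than to deliver a finished payload. Expression is driven by the T7 promoter, so productive expression requires an E. coli host that supplies T7 RNA polymerase, while routine propagation is done in a standard cloning strain such as DH5alpha, which lacks the polymerase and keeps the cassette silent. The plasmid is selected with kanamycin and is recorded as high copy. Inserts are introduced by restriction enzyme cloning, although the record does not list which sites are available.

The name and the associated publication title indicate that the vector carries an engineered form of E. coli outer membrane protein F (OmpF) that serves as a fusion partner for high-yield production of membrane proteins in E. coli. A target coding sequence would be cloned in frame with the OmpF element so that the two are made as a single polypeptide under T7 control. The record provides no feature table. As a result, the position of OmpF relative to the cloning site, the nature of the engineering applied to it, and any affinity tags, linkers or protease or chemical cleavage sites for releasing the target are not stated. Other pET28-derived elements such as the lac operator, lacI, the T7 terminator or the His tags cannot be confirmed as retained. Within those limits, pOmpF is best described as a recipient vector for making OmpF fusions of difficult-to-express membrane proteins or membrane protein segments.
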