Addgene plasmid #42606: pOmpF
Purpose: (Empty Backbone)
Depositing lab: Bryan Berger. Depositing organization: Lehigh University. Publication: High-Yield membraneprotein expression fromE. coliusing an engineered outer membrane protein F (OmpF) fusion. Su PC, Si W, Baker DL, Berger BW. Protein Sci. 2013 Jan 24. doi: 10.1002/pro.2224. PubMed 23345122.
Backbone
  Vector backbone: pET28
  Backbone manufacturer: NOVAGEN
  Vector type: Bacterial Expression
  Promoter: T7
Growth in bacteria
  Bacterial resistance: Kanamycin, 50 μg/mL
  Growth temperature: 37°C
  Growth strain: DH5alpha
  Copy number: High Copy
Gene/Insert
  Cloning method: Restriction Enzyme
Terms and licenses: Academic/Nonprofit Terms; Industry Terms: Not Available to Industry
How to cite: pOmpF was a gift from Bryan Berger (Addgene plasmid # 42606 ; http://n2t.net/addgene:42606 ; RRID:Addgene_42606)
